>Addgene plasmid #122960 | pcDNA3.1_PA-Cre | addgene full sequence | sequence record 239368 | Addgene NGS Result
GACGGATCGGGAGATCTCCCGATCCCCTATGGTGCACTCTCAGTACAATCTGCTCTGATGCCGCATAGTT
AAGCCAGTATCTGCTCCCTGCTTGTGTGTTGGAGGTCGCTGAGTAGTGCGCGAGCAAAATTTAAGCTACA
ACAAGGCAAGGCTTGACCGACAATTGCATGAAGAATCTGCTTAGGGTTAGGCGTTTTGCGCTGCTTCGCG
ATGTACGGGCCAGATATACGCGTTGACATTGATTATTGACTAGTTATTAATAGTAATCAATTACGGGGTC
ATTAGTTCATAGCCCATATATGGAGTTCCGCGTTACATAACTTACGGTAAATGGCCCGCCTGGCTGACCG
CCCAACGACCCCCGCCCATTGACGTCAATAATGACGTATGTTCCCATAGTAACGCCAATAGGGACTTTCC
ATTGACGTCAATGGGTGGAGTATTTACGGTAAACTGCCCACTTGGCAGTACATCAAGTGTATCATATGCC
AAGTACGCCCCCTATTGACGTCAATGACGGTAAATGGCCCGCCTGGCATTATGCCCAGTACATGACCTTA
TGGGACTTTCCTACTTGGCAGTACATCTACGTATTAGTCATCGCTATTACCATGGTGATGCGGTTTTGGC
AGTACATCAATGGGCGTGGATAGCGGTTTGACTCACGGGGATTTCCAAGTCTCCACCCCATTGACGTCAA
TGGGAGTTTGTTTTGGCACCAAAATCAACGGGACTTTCCAAAATGTCGTAACAACTCCGCCCCATTGACG
CAAATGGGCGGTAGGCGTGTACGGTGGGAGGTCTATATAAGCAGAGCTCTCTGGCTAACTAGAGAACCCA
CTGCTTACTGGCTTATCGAAATTAATACGACTCACTATAGGGAGACCCAAGCTGGCTAGCGTTTAAACTT
AAGCTTACCACCATGGCCACCTCTGATGAAGTCAGGAAGAACCTGATGGACATGTTCAGGGACAGGCAGG
CCTTCTCTGAACACACCTGGAAGATGCTCCTGTCTGTGTGCAGATCCTGGGCTGCCTGGTGCAAGCTGAA
CGGTACCCATACTCTTTATGCCCCCGGTGGATATGACATTATGGGATATCTGGACCAGATCGGCAACCGG
CCAAACCCGCAGGTGGAACTGGGCCCCGTGGATACATCCTGCGCCTTGATTCTTTGTGACCTGAAACAGA
AAGACACCCCGATAGTTTACGCGAGTGAAGCCTTCCTCTACATGACAGGTTACAGCAACGCAGAGGTGCT
GGGCCGGAATTGCCGGTTTCTGCAAAGCCCTGACGGCATGGTGAAGCCCAAGAGCACCCGGAAGTACGTG
GATAGTAACACAATCAATACTATGCGCAAGGCAATCGACAGGAATGCCGAGGTGCAGGTTGAAGTAGTCA
ATTTTAAAAAGAATGGACAGCGATTTGTTAATTTCCTGACTATGATACCTGTTAGGGACGAAACAGGCGA
GTATCGATACTCTATGGGATTCCAGTGCGAAACAGAAGGCGGAAGCGGTGGCGTGCCCAAGAAGAAGAGG
AAAGTCGGATCCGGCAGCGGCGCCACCAACTTCAGCCTGCTGAAGCAGGCCGGCGACGTGGAGGAGAACC
CCGGCCCCCTCGAGGTGCCCAAGAAGAAGAGGAAAGTCGGCGGACATACTCTTTATGCCCCCGGTGGATA
TGACATTATGGGATATCTGAGGCAGATCAGGAACCGGCCAAACCCGCAGGTGGAACTGGGCCCCGTGGAT
ACATCCTGCGCCTTGATTCTTTGTGACCTGAAACAGAAAGACACCCCGATAGTTTACGCGAGTGAAGCCT
TCCTCTACATGACAGGTTACAGCAACGCAGAGGTGCTGGGCCGGAATTGCCGGTTTCTGCAAAGCCCTGA
CGGCATGGTGAAGCCCAAGAGCACCCGGAAGTACGTGGATAGTAACACAATCAATACTATGCGCAAGGCA
ATCGACAGGAATGCCGAGGTGCAGGTTGAAGTAGTCAATTTTAAAAAGAATGGACAGCGATTTGTTAATT
TCCTGACTATGATACCTGTTAGGGACGAAACAGGCGAGTATCGATACTCTATGGGATTCCAGTGCGAAAC
AGAAGGTACCAACAGGAAATGGTTCCCTGCTGAACCTGAGGATGTGAGGGACTACCTCCTGTACCTGCAA
GCCAGAGGCCTGGCTGTGAAGACCATCCAACAGCACCTGGGCCAGCTCAACATGCTGCACAGGAGATCTG
GCCTGCCTCGCCCTTCTGACTCCAATGCTGTGTCCCTGGTGATGAGGAGAATCAGAAAGGAGAATGTGGA
TGCTGGGGAGAGAGCCAAGCAGGCCCTGGCCTTTGAACGCACTGACTTTGACCAAGTCAGATCCCTGATG
GAGAACTCTGACAGATGCCAGGACATCAGGAACCTGGCCTTCCTGGGCATTGCCTACAACACCCTGCTGC
GCATTGCCGAAATTGCCAGAATCAGAGTGAAGGACATCTCCCGCACCGATGGTGGGAGAATGCTGATCCA
CATTGGCAGGACCAAGACCCTGGTGTCCACAGCTGGTGTGGAGAAGGCCCTGTCCCTGGGGGTTACCAAG
CTGGTGGAGAGATGGATCTCTGTGTCTGGTGTGGCTGATGACCCCAACAACTACCTGTTCTGCCGGGTCA
GAAAGAATGGTGTGGCTGCCCCTTCTGCCACCTCCCAACTGTCCACCCGGGCCCTGGAAGGGATCTTTGA
GGCCACCCACCGCCTGATCTATGGTGCCAAGGATGACTCTGGGCAGAGATACCTGGCCTGGTCTGGCCAC
TCTGCCAGAGTGGGTGCTGCCAGGGACATGGCCAGGGCTGGTGTGTCCATCCCTGAAATCATGCAGGCTG
GTGGCTGGACCAATGTGAACATTGTGATGAACTACATCAGAAACCTGGACTCTGAGACTGGGGCCATGGT
GAGGCTGCTCGAAGATGGGGACTAATCTAGAGGGCCCGTTTAAACCCGCTGATCAGCCTCGACTGTGCCT
TCTAGTTGCCAGCCATCTGTTGTTTGCCCCTCCCCCGTGCCTTCCTTGACCCTGGAAGGTGCCACTCCCA
CTGTCCTTTCCTAATAAAATGAGGAAATTGCATCGCATTGTCTGAGTAGGTGTCATTCTATTCTGGGGGG
TGGGGTGGGGCAGGACAGCAAGGGGGAGGATTGGGAAGACAATAGCAGGCATGCTGGGGATGCGGTGGGC
TCTATGGCTTCTGAGGCGGAAAGAACCAGCTGGGGCTCTAGGGGGTATCCCC
[124 nt withheld, positions 3273-3396]
C
[91 nt withheld, positions 3398-3488]
A
[49 nt withheld, positions 3490-3538]
CCTTTGACGTTGGAGTCCACGTTCTTT
[37 nt withheld, positions 3566-3602]
ACCCTATCTCGGTCTATTCTTTTGATTTATAAGGGATTTTGCCGATTTCGGCCTATTGGTTAAAAAATGA
GCTGATTTAACAAAAATTTAACGCGAATTAATTCTGTGGAATGTGTGTCAGTTAGGGTGTGGAAAGTCCC
CAGGCTCCCCAGCAGGCAGAAGTATGCAAAGCATGCATCTCAATTAGTCAGCAACCAGGTGTGGAAAGTC
CCCAGGCTCCCCAGCAGGCAGAAGTATGCAAAGCATGCATCTCAATTAGTCAGCAACCATAGTCCCGCCC
CTAACTCCGCCCATCCCGCCCCTAACTCCGCCCAGTTCCGCCCATTCTCCGCCCCATGGCTGACTAATTT
TTTTTATTTATGCAGAGGCCGAGGCCGCCTCTGCCTCTGAGCTATTCCAGAAGTAGTGAGGAGGCTTTTT
TGGAGGCCTAGGCTTTTGCAAAAAGCTCCCGGGAGCTTGTATATCCATTTTCGGATCTGATCAAGAGACA
GGATGAGGATCGTTTCGCATGATTGAACAAGATGGATTGCACGCAGGTTCTCCGGCCGCTTGGGTGGAGA
GGCTATTCGGCTATGACTGGGCACAACAGACAATCGGCTGCTCTGATGCCGCCGTGTTCCGGCTGTCAGC
GCAGGGGCGCCCGGTTCTTTTTGTCAAGACCGACCTGTCCGGTGCCCTGAATGAACTGCAGGACGAGGCA
GCGCGGCTATCGTGGCTGGCCACGACGGGCGTTCCTTGCGCAGCTGTGCTCGACGTTGTCACTGAAGCGG
GAAGGGACTGGCTGCTATTGGGCGAAGTGCCGGGGCAGGATCTCCTGTCATCTCACCTTGCTCCTGCCGA
GAAAGTATCCATCATGGCTGATGCAATGCGGCGGCTGCATACGCTTGATCCGGCTACCTGCCCATTCGAC
CACCAAGCGAAACATCGCATCGAGCGAGCACGTACTCGGATGGAAGCCGGTCTTGTCGATCAGGATGATC
TGGACGAAGAGCATCAGGGGCTCGCGCCAGCCGAACTGTTCGCCAGGCTCAAGGCGCGCATGCCCGACGG
CGAGGATCTCGTCGTGACCCATGGCGATGCCTGCTTGCCGAATATCATGGTGGAAAATGGCCGCTTTTCT
GGATTCATCGACTGTGGCCGGCTGGGTGTGGCGGACCGCTATCAGGACATAGCGTTGGCTACCCGTGATA
TTGCTGAAGAGCTTGGCGGCGAATGGGCTGACCGCTTCCTCGTGCTTTACGGTATCGCCGCTCCCGATTC
GCAGCGCATCGCCTTCTATCGCCTTCTTGACGAGTTCTTCTGAGCGGGACTCTGGGGTTCGAAATGACCG
ACCAAGCGACGCCCAACCTGCCATCACGAGATTTCGATTCCACCGCCGCCTTCTATGAAAGGTTGGGCTT
CGGAATCGTTTTCCGGGACGCCGGCTGGATGATCCTCCAGCGCGGGGATCTCATGCTGGAGTTCTTCGCC
CACCCCAACTTGTTTATTGCAGCTTATAATGGTTACAAATAAAGCAATAGCATCACAAATTTCACAAATA
AAGCATTTTTTTCACTGCATTCTAGTTGTGGTTTGTCCAAACTCATCAATGTATCTTATCATGTCTGTAT
ACCGTCGACCTCTAGCTAGAGCTTGGCGTAATCATGGTCATAGCTGTTTCCTGTGTGAAATTGTTATCCG
CTCACAATTCCACACAACATACGAGCCGGAAGCATAAAGTGTAAAGCCTGGGGTGCCTAATGAGTGAGCT
AACTCACATTAATTGCGTTGCGCTCACTGCCCGCTTTCCAGTCGGGAAACCTGTCGTGCCAGCTGCATTA
ATGAATCGGCCAACGCGCGGGGAGAGGCGGTTTGCGTATTGGGCGCTCTTCCGCTTCCTCGCTCACTGAC
TCGCTGCGCTCGGTCGTTCGGCTGCGGCGAGCGGTATCAGCTCACTCAAAGGCGGTAATACGGTTATCCA
CAGAATCAGGGGATAACGCAGGAAAGAACATGTGAGCAAAAGGCCAGCAAAAGGCCAGGAACCGTAAAAA
GGCCGCGTTGCTGGCGTTTTTCCATAGGCTCCGCCCCCCTGACGAGCATCACAAAAATCGACGCTCAAGT
CAGAGGTGGCGAAACCCGACAGGACTATAAAGATACCAGGCGTTTCCCCCTGGAAGCTCCCTCGTGCGCT
CTCCTGTTCCGACCCTGCCGCTTACCGGATACCTGTCCGCCTTTCTCCCTTCGGGAAGCGTGGCGCTTTC
TCATAGCTCACGCTGTAGGTATCTCAGTTCGGTGTAGGTCGTTCGCTCCAAGCTGGGCTGTGTGCACGAA
CCCCCCGTTCAGCCCGACCGCTGCGCCTTATCCGGTAACTATCGTCTTGAGTCCAACCCGGTAAGACACG
ACTTATCGCCACTGGCAGCAGCCACTGGTAACAGGATTAGCAGAGCGAGGTATGTAGGCGGTGCTACAGA
GTTCTTGAAGTGGTGGCCTAACTACGGCTACACTAGAAGAACAGTATTTGGTATCTGCGCTCTGCTGAAG
CCAGTTACCTTCGGAAAAAGAGTTGGTAGCTCTTGATCCGGCAAACAAACCACCGCTGGTAGCGGTGGTT
TTTTTGTTTGCAAGCAGCAGATTACGCGCAGAAAAAAAGGATCTCAAGAAGATCCTTTGATCTTTTCTAC
GGGGTCTGACGCTCAGTGGAACGAAAACTCACGTTAAGGGATTTTGGTCATGAGATTATCAAAAAGGATC
TTCACCTAGATCCTTTTAAATTAAAAATGAAGTTTTAAATCAATCTAAAGTATATATGAGTAAACTTGGT
CTGACAGTTACCAATGCTTAATCAGTGAGGCACCTATCTCAGCGATCTGTCTATTTCGTTCATCCATAGT
TGCCTGACTCCCCGTCGTGTAGATAACTACGATACGGGAGGGCTTACCATCTGGCCCCAGTGCTGCAATG
ATACCGCGAGACCCACGCTCACCGGCTCCAGATTTATCAGCAATAAACCAGCCAGCCGGAAGGGCCGAGC
GCAGAAGTGGTCCTGCAACTTTATCCGCCTCCATCCAGTCTATTAATTGTTGCCGGGAAGCTAGAGTAAG
TAGTTCGCCAGTTAATAGTTTGCGCAACGTTGTTGCCATTGCTACAGGCATCGTGGTGTCACGCTCGTCG
TTTGGTATGGCTTCATTCAGCTCCGGTTCCCAACGATCAAGGCGAGTTACATGATCCCCCATGTTGTGCA
AAAAAGCGGTTAGCTCCTTCGGTCCTCCGATCGTTGTCAGAAGTAAGTTGGCCGCAGTGTTATCACTCAT
GGTTATGGCAGCACTGCATAATTCTCTTACTGTCATGCCATCCGTAAGATGCTTTTCTGTGACTGGTGAG
TACTCAACCAAGTCATTCTGAGAATAGTGTATGCGGCGACCGAGTTGCTCTTGCCCGGCGTCAATACGGG
ATAATACCGCGCCACATAGCAGAACTTTAAAAGTGCTCATCATTGGAAAACGTTCTTCGGGGCGAAAACT
CTCAAGGATCTTACCGCTGTTGAGATCCAGTTCGATGTAACCCACTCGTGCACCCAACTGATCTTCAGCA
TCTTTTACTTTCACCAGCGTTTCTGGGTGAGCAAAAACAGGAAGGCAAAATGCCGCAAAAAAGGGAATAA
GGGCGACACGGAAATGTTGAATACTCATACTCTTCCTTTTTCAATATTATTGAAGCATTTATCAGGGTTA
TTGTCTCATGAGCGGATACATATTTGAATGTATTTAGAAAAATAAACAAATAGGGGTTCCGCGCACATTT
CCCCGAAAAGTGCCACCTGACGTC
Features (pLannotate 1.2.2; 21 found; start..end, strand, type, name):
     28..80      -  misc_feature   bom (fragment): basis of mobility region from pBR322
    235..614     +  enhancer       CMV enhancer: human cytomegalovirus immediate early enhancer
    615..818     +  promoter       CMV promoter: human cytomegalovirus (CMV) immediate early promoter
    814..847     +  LTR            5' LTR (truncated) (fragment): truncated 5' long terminal repeat (LTR) from HIV-1
    863..881     +  promoter       T7 promoter: promoter for bacteriophage T7 RNA polymerase
    926..1051    +  CDS            cre (fragment): RECR_BPP1 - Experimental evidence at protein level: Swiss-Prot protein existence level 1. Catalyzes site-specific recombination between two 34-base- pair LOXP sites. Its role is to maintain the phage genome as a monomeric unit-copy plasmid in the lysogenic state. From Escherichia phage P1 (Bacteriophage P1).
   2111..2962    +  CDS            cre (fragment): RECR_BPP1 - Experimental evidence at protein level: Swiss-Prot protein existence level 1. Catalyzes site-specific recombination between two 34-base- pair LOXP sites. Its role is to maintain the phage genome as a monomeric unit-copy plasmid in the lysogenic state. From Escherichia phage P1 (Bacteriophage P1).
   3003..3227    +  polyA_signal   bGH poly(A) signal: bovine growth hormone polyadenylation signal
   3231..3252    +  promoter       SV40 promoter (fragment): SV40 enhancer and early promoter
   3273..3701    +  rep_origin     f1 ori (sequence partly withheld): f1 bacteriophage origin of replication; arrow indicates direction of (+) strand synthesis
   3715..4044    +  promoter       SV40 promoter: SV40 enhancer and early promoter
   4111..4902    +  CDS            neo: KKA2_KLEPN - Also known as kan, nptII. Experimental evidence at protein level: Swiss-Prot protein existence level 1. Resistance to kanamycin, neomycin, paromomycin, ribostamycin, butirosin and gentamicin B. From Klebsiella pneumoniae.
   4926..5084    +  CDS            ble (fragment): BLE_KLEPN - Experimental evidence at protein level: Swiss-Prot protein existence level 1. Binding protein with a strong affinity to the bleomycin family of antibiotics. Binds to CL990; an antimitotic-antibiotic compound. From Klebsiella pneumoniae.
   5079..5200    +  polyA_signal   SV40 poly(A) signal: SV40 polyadenylation signal
   5273..5289    -  protein_bind   lac operator: The lac repressor binds to the lac operator to inhibit transcription in E. coli. This inhibition can be relieved by adding lactose or isopropyl-β-D-thiogalactopyranoside (IPTG). lac repressor encoded by lacI
   5297..5327    -  promoter       lac promoter: promoter for the E. coli lac operon
   5342..5363    -  protein_bind   CAP binding site: CAP binding activates transcription in the presence of cAMP. E. coli catabolite activator protein
   5376..5468    -  CDS            lacI (fragment): lac repressor; lacI; The lac repressor binds to the lac operator to inhibit transcription in E. coli. This inhibition can be relieved by adding lactose or isopropyl-β-D-thiogalactopyranoside (IPTG).
   5651..6239    -  rep_origin     ori: high-copy-number ColE1/pMB1/pBR322/pUC origin of replication
   6410..7270    -  CDS            AmpR: β-lactamase; bla; confers resistance to ampicillin, carbenicillin, and related antibiotics
   7271..7375    -  promoter       AmpR promoter: bla
