[The description below was written by a language model from this plasmid's Addgene catalogue record and pLannotate feature annotations shown in this document.]
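Description:
pcDNA3.1_PA-Cre is a mammalian expression plasmid built on the Invitrogen pcDNA3.1(+) backbone that encodes a photoactivatable Cre recombinase. It is propagated in E. coli as a high-copy plasmid through its ColE1/pUC-type origin and selected with ampicillin via the β-lactamase gene. An f1 origin is also present. For selection in mammalian cells, the backbone carries a neomycin phosphotransferase gene driven by the SV40 enhancer/early promoter and terminated by the SV40 poly(A) signal, which confers G418 resistance.

The synthetic insert of about 2 kb sits between the HindIII and XbaI sites. It is transcribed from the CMV immediate early enhancer/promoter and terminated by the bovine growth hormone polyadenylation signal. A T7 promoter lies just upstream of the insert. According to the record, the design splits Cre into two fragments and couples them to the Magnet system photodimerizers pMag and nMag, so that light-induced association of the Magnet pair brings the Cre halves together and restores recombinase activity at loxP sites. The feature table is consistent with this, showing a short Cre fragment near the start of the insert and a much larger Cre fragment near its end. The roughly 1 kb between them is unannotated and presumably holds the Magnet domains along with whatever linkers or co-expression element join the two halves. The record does not state how that region is arranged or which Magnet partner is fused to which Cre fragment.

The plasmid is intended for optogenetic control of Cre-loxP recombination in transfected mammalian cells, allowing light-gated genome engineering or reporter activation.
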