Addgene plasmid #122960: pcDNA3.1_PA-Cre
Purpose: Photoactivatable Cre recombinase based on split Cre fragments and Magnet system (pMag and nMag)
Depositing lab: Moritoshi Sato. Depositing organization: The University of Tokyo. Publication: A photoactivatable Cre-loxP recombination system for optogenetic genome engineering. Kawano F, Okazaki R, Yazawa M, Sato M. Nat Chem Biol. 2016 Dec;12(12):1059-1064. doi: 10.1038/nchembio.2205. Epub 2016 Oct 10. PubMed 27723747.
Backbone
  Vector backbone: pcDNA3.1(+)
  Backbone manufacturer: Invitrogen
  Backbone size w/o insert (bp): 5354
  Vector type: Mammalian Expression, Cre/Lox
  Selectable markers: Neomycin (select with G418)
Growth in bacteria
  Bacterial resistance: Ampicillin, 100 μg/mL
  Growth temperature: 37°C
  Growth strain: DH5alpha
  Copy number: High Copy
Gene/Insert
  Gene/Insert name: pcDNA3.1_PA-Cre
  Species: Synthetic
  Insert size (bp): 2049
  Promoter: CMV
  Cloning method: Restriction Enzyme; 5′ cloning site Hind III (not destroyed); 3′ cloning site Xba I (not destroyed)
  Sequencing primers: 5′ T7 forward; 3′ BGH reverse
Terms and licenses: Academic/Nonprofit Terms; Industry Terms: Not Available to Industry
How to cite: pcDNA3.1_PA-Cre was a gift from Moritoshi Sato (Addgene plasmid # 122960 ; http://n2t.net/addgene:122960 ; RRID:Addgene_122960)
